>Addgene plasmid #40872 | pDEST47-Arl13b12 | addgene full sequence | sequence record 424507 | Addgene NGS Result
AGTATCTGCTCCCTGCTTGTGTGTTGGAGGTCGCTGAGTAGTGCGCGAGCAAAATTTAAGCTACAACAAG
GCAAGGCTTGACCGACAATTGCATGAAGAATCTGCTTAGGGTTAGGCGTTTTGCGCTGCTTCGCGATGTA
CGGGCCAGATATACGCGTTGACATTGATTATTGACTAGTTATTAATAGTAATCAATTACGGGGTCATTAG
TTCATAGCCCATATATGGAGTTCCGCGTTACATAACTTACGGTAAATGGCCCGCCTGGCTGACCGCCCAA
CGACCCCCGCCCATTGACGTCAATAATGACGTATGTTCCCATAGTAACGCCAATAGGGACTTTCCATTGA
CGTCAATGGGTGGAGTATTTACGGTAAACTGCCCACTTGGCAGTACATCAAGTGTATCATATGCCAAGTA
CGCCCCCTATTGACGTCAATGACGGTAAATGGCCCGCCTGGCATTATGCCCAGTACATGACCTTATGGGA
CTTTCCTACTTGGCAGTACATCTACGTATTAGTCATCGCTATTACCATGGTGATGCGGTTTTGGCAGTAC
ATCAATGGGCGTGGATAGCGGTTTGACTCACGGGGATTTCCAAGTCTCCACCCCATTGACGTCAATGGGA
GTTTGTTTTGGCACCAAAATCAACGGGACTTTCCAAAATGTCGTAACAACTCCGCCCCATTGACGCAAAT
GGGCGGTAGGCGTGTACGGTGGGAGGTCTATATAAGCAGAGCTCTCTGGCTAACTAGAGAACCCACTGCT
TACTGGCTTATCGAAATTAATACGACTCACTATAGGGAGACCCAAGCTGGCTAGTTAAGCTTGATCAAAC
AAGTTTGTACAAAAAAGCAGGCTCCGCGGCCGCCTTGTTTAACTTTAAGAAGGAGCCCTTCACCATGTTC
AGTCTGATGGCCAACTGCTGCAACTTGTTCAAGCGGTGGCGGGAGCCTGTCAGAAAGGTGACACTTGTGA
TGGTCGGCCTTGATAATGCTGGTAAAACAGCCACAGCAAAGGGAATCCAAGGAGAGCATCCTGAAGACGT
AGCTCCCACTGTTGGCTTTTCTAAAATTGATCTGAGACAAGGAAAGTTCCAAGTTACCATCTTTGACTTA
GGAGGTGGAAAAAGAATTCGGGGAATTTGGAAGAATTATTATGCTGAATCCTATGGGGTAATATTTGTTG
TGGATTCCAGTGATGAGGAGAGAATGGAAGAAACAAAGGAGACAATGTCCGAAGTGCTAAGACACCCGAG
GATATCAGGAAAGCCTATATTGGTGCTGGCCAACAAGCAAGACAAGGAGGGGGCTTTAGGCGAAGCGGAT
GTGATTGAGTGTCTCTCGCTGGAGAAGCTGGTCAACGAGCACAAGTGCCTGTGTCAGATCGAACCTTGTT
CAGCAGTCTTGGGATATGGAAAGAAAATTGACAAGTCCATTAAAAAGGGGCTTTATTGGCTACTGCATAT
CATTGCAAAGGACTTTGATGCCTTAAGTGAACGCATCCAGAAAGACACAACTGAACAGCGAGCTCTTGAG
GAACAAGAGAAACGTGAGAGGGCTGAACGAGTCCGGAAGTTAAGGGAAGAAAGAGAACGAGAGCAGACGG
AACTTGATGGGACCAGTGGTCTGGCTGAGATTGACTCAGGACCAGTTCTTGCGAATCCTTTCCAACCCAT
TGCAGCTGTAATCATTGAGAATGAAAAGAAGCAGGAAAAAGAGAAAAAGAAGCAGACCGTGGAGAAGGAC
AGTGATGTTGGTCTCCTAGAACATAAAGTGGAGCCAGAGCAAGCAGCGCCTCAGAGTGAGGCAGATTGCT
GCCTCCAAAACCCTGACGAGCGAGTGGTGGACAGTTACAGGGAGGCACTGTCGCAGCAGCTGGACAGTGA
GGATGAGCAGGACCAGCGAGGGTCAGAGTCCGGGGAAAACAGTAAGAAGAAAACCAAGAAACTAAGAATG
AAAAGGAGTCATCGGGTAGAACCAGTCAATACAGACGAGTCTACTCCAAAGAGTCCCACGCCTCCCCAAC
CTCCCCCTCCTGTTGGCTGGGGAACCCCCAAAGTCACTAGACTTCCAAAACTTGAGCCTCTTGGTGAAAC
ACGTCACAATGATTTCTATGGGAAGCCGCTGCCTCCCCTGGCTGTGCGACAGAGACCTAACGGTGATGCT
CAGGACACGATCTCAAAGGGTGGGCGCGCCGACCCAGCTTTCTTGTACAAAGTGGTTCGATCTAGAATGG
CTAGCAAAGGAGAAGAACTTTTCACTGGAGTTGTCCCAATTCTTGTTGAATTAGATGGTGATGTTAATGG
GCACAAATTTTCTGTCAGTGGAGAGGGTGAAGGTGATGCTACATACGGAAAGCTTACCCTTAAATTTATT
TGCACTACTGGAAAACTACCTGTTCCATGGCCAACACTTGTCACTACTTTCTCTTATGGTGTTCAATGCT
TTTCCCGTTATCCGGATCATATGAAACGGCATGACTTTTTCAAGAGTGCCATGCCCGAAGGTTATGTACA
GGAACGCACTATATCTTTCAAAGATGACGGGAACTACAAGACGCGTGCTGAAGTCAAGTTTGAAGGTGAT
ACCCTTGTTAATCGTATCGAGTTAAAAGGTATTGATTTTAAAGAAGATGGAAACATTCTCGGACACAAAC
TCGAGTACAACTATAACTCACACAATGTATACATCACGGCAGACAAACAAAAGAATGGAATCAAAGCTAA
CTTCAAAATTCGCCACAACATTGAAGATGGATCCGTTCAACTAGCAGACCATTATCAACAAAATACTCCA
ATTGGCGATGGCCCTGTCCTTTTACCAGACAACCATTACCTGTCGACACAATCTGCCCTTTCGAAAGATC
CCAACGAAAAGCGTGACCACATGGTCCTTCTTGAGTTTGTAACTGCTGCTGGGATTACACATGGCATGGA
TGAGCTCTACAAATAATGAATTAAACCCGCTGATCAGCCTCGACTGTGCCTTCTAGTTGCCAGCCATCTG
TTGTTTGCCCCTCCCCCGTGCCTTCCTTGACCCTGGAAGGTGCCACTCCCACTGTCCTTTCCTAATAAAA
TGAGGAAATTGCATCGCATTGTCTGAGTAGGTGTCATTCTATTCTGGGGGGTGGGGTGGGGCAGGACAGC
AAGGGGGAGGATTGGGAAGACAATAGCAGGCATGCTGGGGATGCGGTGGGCTCTATGGCTTCTGAGGCGG
AAAGAACCAGCTGGGGCTCTAGGGGGTATCCCC
[124 nt withheld, positions 3254-3377]
C
[91 nt withheld, positions 3379-3469]
A
[49 nt withheld, positions 3471-3519]
CCTTTGACGTTGGAGTCCACGTTCTTT
[37 nt withheld, positions 3547-3583]
ACCCTATCTCGGTCTATTCTTTTGATTTATAAGGGATTTTGCCGATTTCGGCCTATTGGTTAAAAAATGA
GCTGATTTAACAAAAATTTAACGCGAATTAATTCTGTGGAATGTGTGTCAGTTAGGGTGTGGAAAGTCCC
CAGGCTCCCCAGCAGGCAGAAGTATGCAAAGCATGCATCTCAATTAGTCAGCAACCAGGTGTGGAAAGTC
CCCAGGCTCCCCAGCAGGCAGAAGTATGCAAAGCATGCATCTCAATTAGTCAGCAACCATAGTCCCGCCC
CTAACTCCGCCCATCCCGCCCCTAACTCCGCCCAGTTCCGCCCATTCTCCGCCCCATGGCTGACTAATTT
TTTTTATTTATGCAGAGGCCGAGGCCGCCTCTGCCTCTGAGCTATTCCAGAAGTAGTGAGGAGGCTTTTT
TGGAGGCCTAGGCTTTTGCAAAAAGCTCCCGGGAGCTTGTATATCCATTTTCGGATCTGATCAAGAGACA
GGATGAGGATCGTTTCGCATGATTGAACAAGATGGATTGCACGCAGGTTCTCCGGCCGCTTGGGTGGAGA
GGCTATTCGGCTATGACTGGGCACAACAGACAATCGGCTGCTCTGATGCCGCCGTGTTCCGGCTGTCAGC
GCAGGGGCGCCCGGTTCTTTTTGTCAAGACCGACCTGTCCGGTGCCCTGAATGAACTGCAGGACGAGGCA
GCGCGGCTATCGTGGCTGGCCACGACGGGCGTTCCTTGCGCAGCTGTGCTCGACGTTGTCACTGAAGCGG
GAAGGGACTGGCTGCTATTGGGCGAAGTGCCGGGGCAGGATCTCCTGTCATCTCACCTTGCTCCTGCCGA
GAAAGTATCCATCATGGCTGATGCAATGCGGCGGCTGCATACGCTTGATCCGGCTACCTGCCCATTCGAC
CACCAAGCGAAACATCGCATCGAGCGAGCACGTACTCGGATGGAAGCCGGTCTTGTCGATCAGGATGATC
TGGACGAAGAGCATCAGGGGCTCGCGCCAGCCGAACTGTTCGCCAGGCTCAAGGCGCGCATGCCCGACGG
CGAGGATCTCGTCGTGACCCATGGCGATGCCTGCTTGCCGAATATCATGGTGGAAAATGGCCGCTTTTCT
GGATTCATCGACTGTGGCCGGCTGGGTGTGGCGGACCGCTATCAGGACATAGCGTTGGCTACCCGTGATA
TTGCTGAAGAGCTTGGCGGCGAATGGGCTGACCGCTTCCTCGTGCTTTACGGTATCGCCGCTCCCGATTC
GCAGCGCATCGCCTTCTATCGCCTTCTTGACGAGTTCTTCTGAGCGGGACTCTGGGGTTCGCGAAATGAC
CGACCAAGCGACGCCCAACCTGCCATCACGAGATTTCGATTCCACCGCCGCCTTCTATGAAAGGTTGGGC
TTCGGAATCGTTTTCCGGGACGCCGGCTGGATGATCCTCCAGCGCGGGGATCTCATGCTGGAGTTCTTCG
CCCACCCCAACTTGTTTATTGCAGCTTATAATGGTTACAAATAAAGCAATAGCATCACAAATTTCACAAA
TAAAGCATTTTTTTCACTGCATTCTAGTTGTGGTTTGTCCAAACTCATCAATGTATCTTATCATGTCTGT
ATACCGTCGACCTCTAGCTAGAGCTTGGCGTAATCATGGTCATAGCTGTTTCCTGTGTGAAATTGTTATC
CGCTCACAATTCCACACAACATACGAGCCGGAAGCATAAAGTGTAAAGCCTGGGGTGCCTAATGAGTGAG
CTAACTCACATTAATTGCGTTGCGCTCACTGCCCGCTTTCCAGTCGGGAAACCTGTCGTGCCAGCTGCAT
TAATGAATCGGCCAACGCGCGGGGAGAGGCGGTTTGCGTATTGGGCGCTCTTCCGCTTCCTCGCTCACTG
ACTCGCTGCGCTCGGTCGTTCGGCTGCGGCGAGCGGTATCAGCTCACTCAAAGGCGGTAATACGGTTATC
CACAGAATCAGGGGATAACGCAGGAAAGAACATGTGAGCAAAAGGCCAGCAAAAGGCCAGGAACCGTAAA
AAGGCCGCGTTGCTGGCGTTTTTCCATAGGCTCCGCCCCCCTGACGAGCATCACAAAAATCGACGCTCAA
GTCAGAGGTGGCGAAACCCGACAGGACTATAAAGATACCAGGCGTTTCCCCCTGGAAGCTCCCTCGTGCG
CTCTCCTGTTCCGACCCTGCCGCTTACCGGATACCTGTCCGCCTTTCTCCCTTCGGGAAGCGTGGCGCTT
TCTCATAGCTCACGCTGTAGGTATCTCAGTTCGGTGTAGGTCGTTCGCTCCAAGCTGGGCTGTGTGCACG
AACCCCCCGTTCAGCCCGACCGCTGCGCCTTATCCGGTAACTATCGTCTTGAGTCCAACCCGGTAAGACA
CGACTTATCGCCACTGGCAGCAGCCACTGGTAACAGGATTAGCAGAGCGAGGTATGTAGGCGGTGCTACA
GAGTTCTTGAAGTGGTGGCCTAACTACGGCTACACTAGAAGAACAGTATTTGGTATCTGCGCTCTGCTGA
AGCCAGTTACCTTCGGAAAAAGAGTTGGTAGCTCTTGATCCGGCAAACAAACCACCGCTGGTAGCGGTGG
TTTTTTTGTTTGCAAGCAGCAGATTACGCGCAGAAAAAAAGGATCTCAAGAAGATCCTTTGATCTTTTCT
ACGGGGTCTGACGCTCAGTGGAACGAAAACTCACGTTAAGGGATTTTGGTCATGAGATTATCAAAAAGGA
TCTTCACCTAGATCCTTTTAAATTAAAAATGAAGTTTTAAATCAATCTAAAGTATATATGAGTAAACTTG
GTCTGACAGTTACCAATGCTTAATCAGTGAGGCACCTATCTCAGCGATCTGTCTATTTCGTTCATCCATA
GTTGCCTGACTCCCCGTCGTGTAGATAACTACGATACGGGAGGGCTTACCATCTGGCCCCAGTGCTGCAA
TGATACCGCGAGACCCACGCTCACCGGCTCCAGATTTATCAGCAATAAACCAGCCAGCCGGAAGGGCCGA
GCGCAGAAGTGGTCCTGCAACTTTATCCGCCTCCATCCAGTCTATTAATTGTTGCCGGGAAGCTAGAGTA
AGTAGTTCGCCAGTTAATAGTTTGCGCAACGTTGTTGCCATTGCTACAGGCATCGTGGTGTCACGCTCGT
CGTTTGGTATGGCTTCATTCAGCTCCGGTTCCCAACGATCAAGGCGAGTTACATGATCCCCCATGTTGTG
CAAAAAAGCGGTTAGCTCCTTCGGTCCTCCGATCGTTGTCAGAAGTAAGTTGGCCGCAGTGTTATCACTC
ATGGTTATGGCAGCACTGCATAATTCTCTTACTGTCATGCCATCCGTAAGATGCTTTTCTGTGACTGGTG
AGTACTCAACCAAGTCATTCTGAGAATAGTGTATGCGGCGACCGAGTTGCTCTTGCCCGGCGTCAATACG
GGATAATACCGCGCCACATAGCAGAACTTTAAAAGTGCTCATCATTGGAAAACGTTCTTCGGGGCGAAAA
CTCTCAAGGATCTTACCGCTGTTGAGATCCAGTTCGATGTAACCCACTCGTGCACCCAACTGATCTTCAG
CATCTTTTACTTTCACCAGCGTTTCTGGGTGAGCAAAAACAGGAAGGCAAAATGCCGCAAAAAAGGGAAT
AAGGGCGACACGGAAATGTTGAATACTCATACTCTTCCTTTTTCAATATTATTGAAGCATTTATCAGGGT
TATTGTCTCATGAGCGGATACATATTTGAATGTATTTAGAAAAATAAACAAATAGGGGTTCCGCGCACAT
TTCCCCGAAAAGTGCCACCTGACGTCGACGGATCGGGAGATCTCCCGATCCCCTATGGTGCACTCTCAGT
ACAATCTGCTCTGATGCCGCATAGTTAAGCC
Features (pLannotate 1.2.2; 24 found; start..end, strand, type, name):
    160..539     +  enhancer       CMV enhancer: human cytomegalovirus immediate early enhancer
    540..743     +  promoter       CMV promoter: human cytomegalovirus (CMV) immediate early promoter
    739..772     +  LTR            5' LTR (truncated) (fragment): truncated 5' long terminal repeat (LTR) from HIV-1
    788..806     +  promoter       T7 promoter: promoter for bacteriophage T7 RNA polymerase
    839..863     +  protein_bind   attB1: mutant version of attB; recombination site for the Gateway® BP reaction BP Clonase™
    875..895     +  RBS            RBS: efficient ribosome binding site from bacteriophage T7 gene 10 (Olins and Rangwala, 1989)
    905..2185    +  CDS            Arl13b: AR13B_MOUSE - Also known as Arl2l1. Experimental evidence at protein level: Swiss-Prot protein existence level 1. Cilium-specific protein required to control the microtubule- based, ciliary axoneme structure. May act by maintaining the association between IFT subcomplexes A and B. Binds GTP but is not able to hydrolyze it; the GTPase activity remains unclear. Required to pattern the neural tube. Involved in cerebral cortex development: required for the initial formation of a polarized radial glial scaffold, the first step in the construction of the cerebral cortex, by regulating ciliary signal
   2202..2226    -  protein_bind   attB2: mutant version of attB; recombination site for the Gateway® BP reaction BP Clonase™
   2237..2956    +  CDS            Cycle 3 GFP: Cycle 3 GFP (Crameri et al., 1996) mammalian codon-optimized
   2984..3208    +  polyA_signal   bGH poly(A) signal: bovine growth hormone polyadenylation signal
   3212..3233    +  promoter       SV40 promoter (fragment): SV40 enhancer and early promoter
   3254..3682    +  rep_origin     f1 ori (sequence partly withheld): f1 bacteriophage origin of replication; arrow indicates direction of (+) strand synthesis
   3696..4025    +  promoter       SV40 promoter: SV40 enhancer and early promoter
   4092..4883    +  CDS            neo: KKA2_KLEPN - Also known as kan, nptII. Experimental evidence at protein level: Swiss-Prot protein existence level 1. Resistance to kanamycin, neomycin, paromomycin, ribostamycin, butirosin and gentamicin B. From Klebsiella pneumoniae.
   4909..5067    +  CDS            ble (fragment): BLE_KLEPN - Experimental evidence at protein level: Swiss-Prot protein existence level 1. Binding protein with a strong affinity to the bleomycin family of antibiotics. Binds to CL990; an antimitotic-antibiotic compound. From Klebsiella pneumoniae.
   5062..5183    +  polyA_signal   SV40 poly(A) signal: SV40 polyadenylation signal
   5256..5272    -  protein_bind   lac operator: The lac repressor binds to the lac operator to inhibit transcription in E. coli. This inhibition can be relieved by adding lactose or isopropyl-β-D-thiogalactopyranoside (IPTG). lac repressor encoded by lacI
   5280..5310    -  promoter       lac promoter: promoter for the E. coli lac operon
   5325..5346    -  protein_bind   CAP binding site: CAP binding activates transcription in the presence of cAMP. E. coli catabolite activator protein
   5359..5451    -  CDS            lacI (fragment): lac repressor; lacI; The lac repressor binds to the lac operator to inhibit transcription in E. coli. This inhibition can be relieved by adding lactose or isopropyl-β-D-thiogalactopyranoside (IPTG).
   5634..6222    -  rep_origin     ori: high-copy-number ColE1/pMB1/pBR322/pUC origin of replication
   6393..7253    -  CDS            AmpR: β-lactamase; bla; confers resistance to ampicillin, carbenicillin, and related antibiotics
   7254..7358    -  promoter       AmpR promoter: bla
   7417..5       -  misc_feature   bom (fragment) (across the origin): basis of mobility region from pBR322
