[The description below was written by a language model from this plasmid's Addgene catalogue record and pLannotate feature annotations shown in this document.]
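Description:
pDEST47-Arl13b12 is a mammalian expression plasmid that produces mouse Arl13b fused at its C terminus to GFP. It was made by Gateway recombination of a full-length, stop-codon-free Arl13b entry clone into the pcDNA-DEST47 destination backbone. In the sequenced 7,464 nt record, the Arl13b coding region sits between attB1 and attB2 recombination sites, downstream of the human CMV immediate-early enhancer and promoter. A T7 promoter and a phage T7 gene 10 ribosome binding site also lie between the CMV promoter and the insert. Because the insert has no stop codon, translation reads through attB2 into the backbone-encoded Cycle 3 GFP, and the transcript ends at the bovine growth hormone polyadenylation signal. The annotated Arl13b coding feature spans about 1.28 kb, somewhat less than the catalogued insert size of 1,410 bp, which probably also counts flanking sequence from the entry clone.

The plasmid is propagated in E. coli through a high-copy ColE1/pUC-type origin with ampicillin selection from the β-lactamase gene, and it also carries an f1 origin. For stable selection in mammalian cells, an SV40 early promoter drives the neomycin phosphotransferase gene, which confers G418 resistance and is followed by an SV40 polyadenylation signal. The short hits annotated as HIV-1 LTR, ble, lacI and a second SV40 promoter fragment appear to be partial matches to backbone sequence rather than functional elements.

Arl13b is a small GTPase-like protein that localises to cilia and is needed for normal axoneme structure and neural tube patterning. According to the depositor, this is the GFP-tagged Arl13b construct used in a study of how Arl13b regulates ciliogenesis and the dynamic localisation of Sonic hedgehog signalling proteins. It is therefore suited to visualising Arl13b and marking cilia in transfected mammalian cells.
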