Addgene plasmid #40872: pDEST47-Arl13b12
Depositing lab: Tamara Caspary. Depositing organization: Emory University. Publication: Arl13b regulates ciliogenesis and the dynamic localization of Shh signaling proteins. Larkins CE, Aviles GD, East MP, Kahn RA, Caspary T. Mol Biol Cell. 2011 Dec;22(23):4694-703. Epub 2011 Oct 5. 10.1091/mbc.E10-12-0994 PubMed 21976698.
Backbone
  Vector backbone: pcDNA-DEST47
  Backbone manufacturer: Invitrogen
  Backbone size w/o insert (bp): 7780
  Vector type: Mammalian Expression
  Selectable markers: Neomycin (select with G418)
Growth in bacteria
  Bacterial resistance: Ampicillin, 100 μg/mL
  Growth temperature: 37°C
  Growth strain: Top10
  Copy number: Unknown
Gene/Insert
  Gene/Insert name: Arl13b
  Species: M. musculus (mouse)
  Insert size (bp): 1410
  Mutation: no stop codon
  Entrez Gene: Arl13b (a.k.a. A530097K21Rik, A930014M17Rik, Arl2l1, C530009C10Rik, hnn)
  Promoter: CMV
  Tag / fusion protein: GFP (C terminal on backbone)
  Cloning method: Gateway Cloning
  Sequencing primers: 5′ T7 promoter; 3′ BGH reverse
Terms and licenses: Academic/Nonprofit Terms; Industry Terms: Not Available to Industry
Depositor comments: In Larkins et al (2011), this is plasmid "Arl13b GFP tagged" as referenced in Figure 2. Full-length Arl13b without a stop codon (pENTR-Arl13b2) was Gateway cloned into pcDNA-DEST47.
How to cite: pDEST47-Arl13b12 was a gift from Tamara Caspary (Addgene plasmid # 40872 ; http://n2t.net/addgene:40872 ; RRID:Addgene_40872)
