>Addgene plasmid #40872 | pDEST47-Arl13b12 | addgene partial sequence | sequence record 55465 | GFPfusionREV 5'-CTCCACTGACAGAAAATTTG-3'
ATTGGGACAACTCCAGTGAAAAGTTCTTCTCCTTTGCTAGCCATTCTAGATCGAACCACTTTGTACAAGA
AAGCTGGGTCGGCGCGCCCACCCTTTGAGATCGTGTCCTGAGCATCACCGTTAGGTCTCTGTCGCACAGC
CAGGGGAGGCAGCGGCTTCCCATAGAAATCATTGTGACGTGTTTCACCAAGAGGCTCAAGTTTTGGAAGT
CTAGTGACTTTGGGGGTTCCCCAGCCAACAGGAGGGGGAGGTTGGGGAGGCGTGGGACTCTTTGGAGTAG
ACTCGTCTGTATTGACTGGTTCTACCCGATGACTCCTTTTCATTCTTAGTTTCTTGGTTTTCTTCTTACT
GTTTTCCCCGGACTCTGACCCTCGCTGGTCCTGCTCATCCTCACTGTCCAGCTGCTGCGACAGTGCCTCC
CTGTAACTGTCCACCACTCGCTCGTCAGGGTTTTGGAGGCAGCAATCTGCCTCACTCTGAGGCGCTGCTT
GCTCTGGCTCCACTTTATGTTCTAGGAGACCAACATCACTGTCCTTCTCCACGGTCTGCTTCTTTTTCTC
TTTTTCCTGCTTCTTTTCATTCTCAATGATTACAGCTGCAATGGGTTGGAAAGGATTCGCAAGAACTGGT
CCTGAGTCAATCTCAGCCAGACCACTGGTCCCATCAAGTTCCGTCTGCTCTCGTTCTCTTTCTTCCCTTA
ACTTCCGGACTCGTTCAGCCCTCTCACGTTTCTCTTGTTCCTCAAGAGCTCGCTGTTCAGTTGTGTCTTT
CTGGATGCGTTCACTTAAGGCATCAAAGTCCTTTGCAATGATATGCAGTAGCCAATAAAGCCCCTTTTTA
ATGGACTTGTCAATTTTCTTTCCATATCCCAAGACTGCTGAAC
